>Addgene plasmid #131503 | pORANGE GFP-Arpc5 KI | depositor full sequence | sequence record 252036 | pORANGE GFP-Arpc5 KI sequence 9271 bps
AACGCCAGCAACGCGGCCTTTTTACGGTTCCTGGCCTTTTGCTGGCCTTTTGCTCACATGTGAGGGCCTA
TTTCCCATGATTCCTTCATATTTGCATATACGATACAAGGCTGTTAGAGAGATAATTGGAATTAATTTGA
CTGTAAACACAAAGATATTAGTACAAAATACGTGACGTAGAAAGTAATAATTTCTTGGGTAGTTTGCAGT
TTTAAAATTATGTTTTAAAATGGACTATCATATGCTTACCGTAACTTGAAAGTATTTCGATTTCTTGGCT
TTATATATCTTGTGGAAAGGACGAAACACCGCCAGTTCCAGCTGGACTACAGTTTTAGAGCTAGAAATAG
CAAGTTAAAATAAGGCTAGTCCGTTATCAACTTGAAAAAGTGGCACCGAGTCGGTGCTTTTTTGTTTTAG
AGCTAGAAATAGCAAGTTAAAATAAGGCTAGTCCGTTTTTAGCGCGTGCGCCAATTCTGCAGACAAATGG
CTCTAGAAGCTTCCAGTTCCAGCTGGACTACAGGGAGGGTAGCGGCTCCAGTAGATCTGGGGTGAGCAAG
GGCGAGGAGCTGTTCACCGGGGTGGTGCCCATCCTGGTCGAGCTGGACGGCGACGTAAACGGCCACAAGT
TCAGCGTGTCCGGCGAGGGCGAGGGCGATGCCACCTACGGCAAGCTGACCCTGAAGTTCATCTGCACCAC
CGGCAAGCTGCCCGTGCCCTGGCCCACCCTCGTGACCACCCTGACCTACGGCGTGCAGTGCTTCAGCCGC
TACCCCGACCACATGAAGCAGCACGACTTCTTCAAGTCCGCCATGCCCGAAGGCTACGTCCAGGAGCGCA
CCATCTTCTTCAAGGACGACGGCAACTACAAGACCCGCGCCGAGGTGAAGTTCGAGGGCGACACCCTGGT
GAACCGCATCGAGCTGAAGGGCATCGACTTCAAGGAGGACGGCAACATCCTGGGGCACAAGCTGGAGTAC
AACTACAACAGCCACAACGTCTATATCATGGCCGACAAGCAGAAGAACGGCATCAAGGTGAACTTCAAGA
TCCGCCACAACATCGAGGACGGCAGCGTGCAGCTCGCCGACCACTACCAGCAGAACACCCCCATCGGCGA
CGGCCCCGTGCTGCTGCCCGACAACCACTACCTGAGCACCCAGTCCGCCCTGAGCAAAGACCCCAACGAG
AAGCGCGATCACATGGTCCTGCTGGAGTTCGTGACCGCCGCCGGGATCACTCTCGGCATGGACGAGCTGT
ACAAGTAACCAGTTCCAGCTGGACTACAGGGCTCGAGGATCCTAGGACGCGTCCTAGGACGCGTCCAGAG
GTACCCGTTACATAACTTACGGTAAATGGCCCGCCTGGCTGACCGCCCAACGACCCCCGCCCATTGACGT
CAATAGTAACGCCAATAGGGACTTTCCATTGACGTCAATGGGTGGAGTATTTACGGTAAACTGCCCACTT
GGCAGTACATCAAGTGTATCATATGCCAAGTACGCCCCCTATTGACGTCAATGACGGTAAATGGCCCGCC
TGGCATTGTGCCCAGTACATGACCTTATGGGACTTTCCTACTTGGCAGTACATCTACGTATTAGTCATCG
CTATTACCATGGTCGAGGTGAGCCCCACGTTCTGCTTCACTCTCCCCATCTCCCCCCCCTCCCCACCCCC
AATTTTGTATTTATTTATTTTTTAATTATTTTGTGCAGCGATGGGGGCGGGGGGGGGGGGGGGGCGCGCG
CCAGGCGGGGCGGGGCGGGGCGAGGGGCGGGGCGGGGCGAGGCGGAGAGGTGCGGCGGCAGCCAATCAGA
GCGGCGCGCTCCGAAAGTTTCCTTTTATGGCGAGGCGGCGGCGGCGGCGGCCCTATAAAAAGCGAAGCGC
GCGGCGGGCGGGAGTCGCTGCGCGCTGCCTTCGCCCCGTGCCCCGCTCCGCCGCCGCCTCGCGCCGCCCG
CCCCGGCTCTGACTGACCGCGTTACTCCCACAGGTGAGCGGGCGGGACGGCCCTTCTCCTCCGGGCTGTA
ATTAGCTGAGCAAGAGGTAAGGGTTTAAGGGATGGTTGGTTGGTGGGGTATTAATGTTTAATTACCTGGA
GCACCTGCCTGAAATCACTTTTTTTCAGGTTGGACCGGTGCCACCATGTACCCATACGATGTTCCAGATT
ACGCTTCGCCGAAGAAAAAGCGCAAGGTCGAAGCGTCCGACAAGAAGTACAGCATCGGCCTGGACATCGG
CACCAACTCTGTGGGCTGGGCCGTGATCACCGACGAGTACAAGGTGCCCAGCAAGAAATTCAAGGTGCTG
GGCAACACCGACCGGCACAGCATCAAGAAGAACCTGATCGGAGCCCTGCTGTTCGACAGCGGCGAAACAG
CCGAGGCCACCCGGCTGAAGAGAACCGCCAGAAGAAGATACACCAGACGGAAGAACCGGATCTGCTATCT
GCAAGAGATCTTCAGCAACGAGATGGCCAAGGTGGACGACAGCTTCTTCCACAGACTGGAAGAGTCCTTC
CTGGTGGAAGAGGATAAGAAGCACGAGCGGCACCCCATCTTCGGCAACATCGTGGACGAGGTGGCCTACC
ACGAGAAGTACCCCACCATCTACCACCTGAGAAAGAAACTGGTGGACAGCACCGACAAGGCCGACCTGCG
GCTGATCTATCTGGCCCTGGCCCACATGATCAAGTTCCGGGGCCACTTCCTGATCGAGGGCGACCTGAAC
CCCGACAACAGCGACGTGGACAAGCTGTTCATCCAGCTGGTGCAGACCTACAACCAGCTGTTCGAGGAAA
ACCCCATCAACGCCAGCGGCGTGGACGCCAAGGCCATCCTGTCTGCCAGACTGAGCAAGAGCAGACGGCT
GGAAAATCTGATCGCCCAGCTGCCCGGCGAGAAGAAGAATGGCCTGTTCGGCAACCTGATTGCCCTGAGC
CTGGGCCTGACCCCCAACTTCAAGAGCAACTTCGACCTGGCCGAGGATGCCAAACTGCAGCTGAGCAAGG
ACACCTACGACGACGACCTGGACAACCTGCTGGCCCAGATCGGCGACCAGTACGCCGACCTGTTTCTGGC
CGCCAAGAACCTGTCCGACGCCATCCTGCTGAGCGACATCCTGAGAGTGAACACCGAGATCACCAAGGCC
CCCCTGAGCGCCTCTATGATCAAGAGATACGACGAGCACCACCAGGACCTGACCCTGCTGAAAGCTCTCG
TGCGGCAGCAGCTGCCTGAGAAGTACAAAGAGATTTTCTTCGACCAGAGCAAGAACGGCTACGCCGGCTA
CATTGACGGCGGAGCCAGCCAGGAAGAGTTCTACAAGTTCATCAAGCCCATCCTGGAAAAGATGGACGGC
ACCGAGGAACTGCTCGTGAAGCTGAACAGAGAGGACCTGCTGCGGAAGCAGCGGACCTTCGACAACGGCA
GCATCCCCCACCAGATCCACCTGGGAGAGCTGCACGCCATTCTGCGGCGGCAGGAAGATTTTTACCCATT
CCTGAAGGACAACCGGGAAAAGATCGAGAAGATCCTGACCTTCCGCATCCCCTACTACGTGGGCCCTCTG
GCCAGGGGAAACAGCAGATTCGCCTGGATGACCAGAAAGAGCGAGGAAACCATCACCCCCTGGAACTTCG
AGGAAGTGGTGGACAAGGGCGCTTCCGCCCAGAGCTTCATCGAGCGGATGACCAACTTCGATAAGAACCT
GCCCAACGAGAAGGTGCTGCCCAAGCACAGCCTGCTGTACGAGTACTTCACCGTGTATAACGAGCTGACC
AAAGTGAAATACGTGACCGAGGGAATGAGAAAGCCCGCCTTCCTGAGCGGCGAGCAGAAAAAGGCCATCG
TGGACCTGCTGTTCAAGACCAACCGGAAAGTGACCGTGAAGCAGCTGAAAGAGGACTACTTCAAGAAAAT
CGAGTGCTTCGACTCCGTGGAAATCTCCGGCGTGGAAGATCGGTTCAACGCCTCCCTGGGCACATACCAC
GATCTGCTGAAAATTATCAAGGACAAGGACTTCCTGGACAATGAGGAAAACGAGGACATTCTGGAAGATA
TCGTGCTGACCCTGACACTGTTTGAGGACAGAGAGATGATCGAGGAACGGCTGAAAACCTATGCCCACCT
GTTCGACGACAAAGTGATGAAGCAGCTGAAGCGGCGGAGATACACCGGCTGGGGCAGGCTGAGCCGGAAG
CTGATCAACGGCATCCGGGACAAGCAGTCCGGCAAGACAATCCTGGATTTCCTGAAGTCCGACGGCTTCG
CCAACAGAAACTTCATGCAGCTGATCCACGACGACAGCCTGACCTTTAAAGAGGACATCCAGAAAGCCCA
GGTGTCCGGCCAGGGCGATAGCCTGCACGAGCACATTGCCAATCTGGCCGGCAGCCCCGCCATTAAGAAG
GGCATCCTGCAGACAGTGAAGGTGGTGGACGAGCTCGTGAAAGTGATGGGCCGGCACAAGCCCGAGAACA
TCGTGATCGAAATGGCCAGAGAGAACCAGACCACCCAGAAGGGACAGAAGAACAGCCGCGAGAGAATGAA
GCGGATCGAAGAGGGCATCAAAGAGCTGGGCAGCCAGATCCTGAAAGAACACCCCGTGGAAAACACCCAG
CTGCAGAACGAGAAGCTGTACCTGTACTACCTGCAGAATGGGCGGGATATGTACGTGGACCAGGAACTGG
ACATCAACCGGCTGTCCGACTACGATGTGGACCATATCGTGCCTCAGAGCTTTCTGAAGGACGACTCCAT
CGACAACAAGGTGCTGACCAGAAGCGACAAGAACCGGGGCAAGAGCGACAACGTGCCCTCCGAAGAGGTC
GTGAAGAAGATGAAGAACTACTGGCGGCAGCTGCTGAACGCCAAGCTGATTACCCAGAGAAAGTTCGACA
ATCTGACCAAGGCCGAGAGAGGCGGCCTGAGCGAACTGGATAAGGCCGGCTTCATCAAGAGACAGCTGGT
GGAAACCCGGCAGATCACAAAGCACGTGGCACAGATCCTGGACTCCCGGATGAACACTAAGTACGACGAG
AATGACAAGCTGATCCGGGAAGTGAAAGTGATCACCCTGAAGTCCAAGCTGGTGTCCGATTTCCGGAAGG
ATTTCCAGTTTTACAAAGTGCGCGAGATCAACAACTACCACCACGCCCACGACGCCTACCTGAACGCCGT
CGTGGGAACCGCCCTGATCAAAAAGTACCCTAAGCTGGAAAGCGAGTTCGTGTACGGCGACTACAAGGTG
TACGACGTGCGGAAGATGATCGCCAAGAGCGAGCAGGAAATCGGCAAGGCTACCGCCAAGTACTTCTTCT
ACAGCAACATCATGAACTTTTTCAAGACCGAGATTACCCTGGCCAACGGCGAGATCCGGAAGCGGCCTCT
GATCGAGACAAACGGCGAAACCGGGGAGATCGTGTGGGATAAGGGCCGGGATTTTGCCACCGTGCGGAAA
GTGCTGAGCATGCCCCAAGTGAATATCGTGAAAAAGACCGAGGTGCAGACAGGCGGCTTCAGCAAAGAGT
CTATCCTGCCCAAGAGGAACAGCGATAAGCTGATCGCCAGAAAGAAGGACTGGGACCCTAAGAAGTACGG
CGGCTTCGACAGCCCCACCGTGGCCTATTCTGTGCTGGTGGTGGCCAAAGTGGAAAAGGGCAAGTCCAAG
AAACTGAAGAGTGTGAAAGAGCTGCTGGGGATCACCATCATGGAAAGAAGCAGCTTCGAGAAGAATCCCA
TCGACTTTCTGGAAGCCAAGGGCTACAAAGAAGTGAAAAAGGACCTGATCATCAAGCTGCCTAAGTACTC
CCTGTTCGAGCTGGAAAACGGCCGGAAGAGAATGCTGGCCTCTGCCGGCGAACTGCAGAAGGGAAACGAA
CTGGCCCTGCCCTCCAAATATGTGAACTTCCTGTACCTGGCCAGCCACTATGAGAAGCTGAAGGGCTCCC
CCGAGGATAATGAGCAGAAACAGCTGTTTGTGGAACAGCACAAGCACTACCTGGACGAGATCATCGAGCA
GATCAGCGAGTTCTCCAAGAGAGTGATCCTGGCCGACGCTAATCTGGACAAAGTGCTGTCCGCCTACAAC
AAGCACCGGGATAAGCCCATCAGAGAGCAGGCCGAGAATATCATCCACCTGTTTACCCTGACCAATCTGG
GAGCCCCTGCCGCCTTCAAGTACTTTGACACCACCATCGACCGGAAGAGGTACACCAGCACCAAAGAGGT
GCTGGACGCCACCCTGATCCACCAGAGCATCACCGGCCTGTACGAGACACGGATCGACCTGTCTCAGCTG
GGAGGCGACAGCCCCAAGAAGAAGAGAAAGGTGGAGGCCAGCTAAGAATTCTAACTAGAGCTCGCTGATC
AGCCTCGACTGTGCCTTCTAGTTGCCAGCCATCTGTTGTTTGCCCCTCCCCCGTGCCTTCCTTGACCCTG
GAAGGTGCCACTCCCACTGTCCTTTCCTAATAAAATGAGGAAATTGCATCGCATTGTCTGAGTAGGTGTC
ATTCTATTCTGGGGGGTGGGGTGGGGCAGGACAGCAAGGGGGAGGATTGGGAAGAGAATAGCAGGCATGC
TGGGGAGCGGCCGCAGGAACCCCTAGTGATGGAGTTGGCCACTCCCTCTCTGCGCGCTCGCTCGCTCACT
GAGGCCGGGCGACCAAAGGTCGCCCGACGCCCGGGCTTTGCCCGGGCGGCCTCAGTGAGCGAGCGAGCGC
GCAGCTGCCTGCAGGGGCGCCTGATGCGGTATTTTCTCCTTACGCATCTGTGCGGTATTTCACACCGCAT
A
[95 nt withheld, positions 6792-6886]
T
[46 nt withheld, positions 6888-6933]
C
[141 nt withheld, positions 6935-7075]
CCTTTGACGTTGGAGTCCACGTTCTTT
[37 nt withheld, positions 7103-7139]
ACTCTATCTCGGGCTATTCTTTTGATTTATAAGGGATTTTGCCGATTTCGGTCTATTGGTTAAAAAATGA
GCTGATTTAACAAAAATTTAACGCGAATTTTAACAAAATATTAACGTTTACAATTTTATGGTGCACTCTC
AGTACAATCTGCTCTGATGCCGCATAGTTAAGCCAGCCCCGACACCCGCCAACACCCGCTGACGCGCCCT
GACGGGCTTGTCTGCTCCCGGCATCCGCTTACAGACAAGCTGTGACCGTCTCCGGGAGCTGCATGTGTCA
GAGGTTTTCACCGTCATCACCGAAACGCGCGAGACGAAAGGGCCTCGTGATACGCCTATTTTTATAGGTT
AATGTCATGATAATAATGGTTTCTTAGACGTCAGGTGGCACTTTTCGGGGAAATGTGCGCGGAACCCCTA
TTTGTTTATTTTTCTAAATACATTCAAATATGTATCCGCTCATGAGACAATAACCCTGATAAATGCTTCA
ATAATATTGAAAAAGGAAGAGTATGAGTATTCAACATTTCCGTGTCGCCCTTATTCCCTTTTTTGCGGCA
TTTTGCCTTCCTGTTTTTGCTCACCCAGAAACGCTGGTGAAAGTAAAAGATGCTGAAGATCAGTTGGGTG
CACGAGTGGGTTACATCGAACTGGATCTCAACAGCGGTAAGATCCTTGAGAGTTTTCGCCCCGAAGAACG
TTTTCCAATGATGAGCACTTTTAAAGTTCTGCTATGTGGCGCGGTATTATCCCGTATTGACGCCGGGCAA
GAGCAACTCGGTCGCCGCATACACTATTCTCAGAATGACTTGGTTGAGTACTCACCAGTCACAGAAAAGC
ATCTTACGGATGGCATGACAGTAAGAGAATTATGCAGTGCTGCCATAACCATGAGTGATAACACTGCGGC
CAACTTACTTCTGACAACGATCGGAGGACCGAAGGAGCTAACCGCTTTTTTGCACAACATGGGGGATCAT
GTAACTCGCCTTGATCGTTGGGAACCGGAGCTGAATGAAGCCATACCAAACGACGAGCGTGACACCACGA
TGCCTGTAGCAATGGCAACAACGTTGCGCAAACTATTAACTGGCGAACTACTTACTCTAGCTTCCCGGCA
ACAATTAATAGACTGGATGGAGGCGGATAAAGTTGCAGGACCACTTCTGCGCTCGGCCCTTCCGGCTGGC
TGGTTTATTGCTGATAAATCTGGAGCCGGTGAGCGTGGAAGCCGCGGTATCATTGCAGCACTGGGGCCAG
ATGGTAAGCCCTCCCGTATCGTAGTTATCTACACGACGGGGAGTCAGGCAACTATGGATGAACGAAATAG
ACAGATCGCTGAGATAGGTGCCTCACTGATTAAGCATTGGTAACTGTCAGACCAAGTTTACTCATATATA
CTTTAGATTGATTTAAAACTTCATTTTTAATTTAAAAGGATCTAGGTGAAGATCCTTTTTGATAATCTCA
TGACCAAAATCCCTTAACGTGAGTTTTCGTTCCACTGAGCGTCAGACCCCGTAGAAAAGATCAAAGGATC
TTCTTGAGATCCTTTTTTTCTGCGCGTAATCTGCTGCTTGCAAACAAAAAAACCACCGCTACCAGCGGTG
GTTTGTTTGCCGGATCAAGAGCTACCAACTCTTTTTCCGAAGGTAACTGGCTTCAGCAGAGCGCAGATAC
CAAATACTGTTCTTCTAGTGTAGCCGTAGTTAGGCCACCACTTCAAGAACTCTGTAGCACCGCCTACATA
CCTCGCTCTGCTAATCCTGTTACCAGTGGCTGCTGCCAGTGGCGATAAGTCGTGTCTTACCGGGTTGGAC
TCAAGACGATAGTTACCGGATAAGGCGCAGCGGTCGGGCTGAACGGGGGGTTCGTGCACACAGCCCAGCT
TGGAGCGAACGACCTACACCGAACTGAGATACCTACAGCGTGAGCTATGAGAAAGCGCCACGCTTCCCGA
AGGGAGAAAGGCGGACAGGTATCCGGTAAGCGGCAGGGTCGGAACAGGAGAGCGCACGAGGGAGCTTCCA
GGGGGAAACGCCTGGTATCTTTATAGTCCTGTCGGGTTTCGCCACCTCTGACTTGAGCGTCGATTTTTGT
GATGCTCGTCAGGGGGGCGGAGCCTATGGAAA
Features (pLannotate 1.2.2; 19 found; start..end, strand, type, name):
     62..302     +  promoter       U6 promoter: RNA polymerase III promoter for human U6 snRNA
    332..407     +  misc_RNA       gRNA scaffold: guide RNA scaffold for the Streptococcus pyogenes CRISPR/Cas9 system
    414..457     +  misc_RNA       gRNA scaffold (fragment): guide RNA scaffold for the Streptococcus pyogenes CRISPR/Cas9 system
    551..1268    +  CDS            EGFP (fragment): the original enhanced GFP (Yang et al., 1996) mammalian codon-optimized
   1336..1621    +  enhancer       CMV enhancer: human cytomegalovirus immediate early enhancer; contains an 18-bp deletion relative to the standard CMV enhancer
   1623..1900    +  promoter       chicken β-actin promoter: No description available
   1901..2128    +  intron         hybrid intron: hybrid between chicken β-actin (CBA) and minute virus of mice (MMV) introns (Gray et al., 2011)
   2149..2176    +  CDS            3xHA (fragment): three tandem HA epitope tags
   2209..3924    +  CDS            Cas9(N): N-terminal portion of Streptococcus pyogenes Cas9 (Zetsche et al., 2015)
   3811..6309    +  CDS            Cas9(C): C-terminal portion of Streptococcus pyogenes Cas9 (Zetsche et al., 2015)
   6379..6490    +  polyA_signal   bGH poly(A) signal: bovine growth hormone polyadenylation signal
   6595..6735    +  repeat_region  AAV2 ITR: inverted terminal repeat of adeno-associated virus serotype 2 inverted
   6740..6791    -  misc_feature   bom (fragment): basis of mobility region from pBR322
   6810..7265    +  rep_origin     f1 ori (sequence partly withheld): f1 bacteriophage origin of replication; arrow indicates direction of (+) strand synthesis
   7266..7315    -  misc_feature   bom (fragment): basis of mobility region from pBR322
   7417..7452    -  CDS            rop (fragment): Rop protein, which maintains plasmids at low copy number; rop
   7547..7651    +  promoter       AmpR promoter: bla
   7652..8512    +  CDS            AmpR: β-lactamase; bla; confers resistance to ampicillin, carbenicillin, and related antibiotics
   8683..9271    +  rep_origin     ori: high-copy-number ColE1/pMB1/pBR322/pUC origin of replication
