>Addgene plasmid #131503 | pORANGE GFP-Arpc5 KI | addgene full sequence | sequence record 257273 | Addgene NGS Result
AACGCCAGCAACGCGGCCTTTTTACGGTTCCTGGCCTTTTGCTGGCCTTTTGCTCACATGTGAGGGCCTA
TTTCCCATGATTCCTTCATATTTGCATATACGATACAAGGCTGTTAGAGAGATAATTGGAATTAATTTGA
CTGTAAACACAAAGATATTAGTACAAAATACGTGACGTAGAAAGTAATAATTTCTTGGGTAGTTTGCAGT
TTTAAAATTATGTTTTAAAATGGACTATCATATGCTTACCGTAACTTGAAAGTATTTCGATTTCTTGGCT
TTATATATCTTGTGGAAAGGACGAAACACCGCCAGTTCCAGCTGGACTACAGTTTTAGAGCTAGAAATAG
CAAGTTAAAATAAGGCTAGTCCGTTATCAACTTGAAAAAGTGGCACCGAGTCGGTGCTTTTTTGTTTTAG
AGCTAGAAATAGCAAGTTAAAATAAGGCTAGTCCGTTTTTAGCGCGTGCGCCAATTCTGCAGACAAATGG
CTCTAGAAGCTTCCAGTTCCAGCTGGACTACAGGGAGGGTAGCGGCTCCAGTAGATCTGGGGTGAGCAAG
GGCGAGGAGCTGTTCACCGGGGTGGTGCCCATCCTGGTCGAGCTGGACGGCGACGTAAACGGCCACAAGT
TCAGCGTGTCCGGCGAGGGCGAGGGCGATGCCACCTACGGCAAGCTGACCCTGAAGTTCATCTGCACCAC
CGGCAAGCTGCCCGTGCCCTGGCCCACCCTCGTGACCACCCTGACCTACGGCGTGCAGTGCTTCAGCCGC
TACCCCGACCACATGAAGCAGCACGACTTCTTCAAGTCCGCCATGCCCGAAGGCTACGTCCAGGAGCGCA
CCATCTTCTTCAAGGACGACGGCAACTACAAGACCCGCGCCGAGGTGAAGTTCGAGGGCGACACCCTGGT
GAACCGCATCGAGCTGAAGGGCATCGACTTCAAGGAGGACGGCAACATCCTGGGGCACAAGCTGGAGTAC
AACTACAACAGCCACAACGTCTATATCATGGCCGACAAGCAGAAGAACGGCATCAAGGTGAACTTCAAGA
TCCGCCACAACATCGAGGACGGCAGCGTGCAGCTCGCCGACCACTACCAGCAGAACACCCCCATCGGCGA
CGGCCCCGTGCTGCTGCCCGACAACCACTACCTGAGCACCCAGTCCGCCCTGAGCAAAGACCCCAACGAG
AAGCGCGATCACATGGTCCTGCTGGAGTTCGTGACCGCCGCCGGGATCACTCTCGGCATGGACGAGCTGT
ACAAGTAACCAGTTCCAGCTGGACTACAGGGCTCGAGGATCCTAGGACGCGTCCTAGGACGCGTCCAGAG
GTACCCGTTACATAACTTACGGTAAATGGCCCGCCTGGCTGACCGCCCAACGACCCCCGCCCATTGACGT
CAATAGTAACGCCAATAGGGACTTTCCATTGACGTCAATGGGTGGAGTATTTACGGTAAACTGCCCACTT
GGCAGTACATCAAGTGTATCATATGCCAAGTACGCCCCCTATTGACGTCAATGACGGTAAATGGCCCGCC
TGGCATTGTGCCCAGTACATGACCTTATGGGACTTTCCTACTTGGCAGTACATCTACGTATTAGTCATCG
CTATTACCATGGTCGAGGTGAGCCCCACGTTCTGCTTCACTCTCCCCATCTCCCCCCCCTCCCCACCCCC
AATTTTGTATTTATTTATTTTTTAATTATTTTGTGCAGCGATGGGGGCGGGGGGGGGGGGGGGGCGCGCG
CCRGGGGGGGGGGGGGGGGGGGGGGGGGGGGGSGGGGSGRGGCGGAGAGGTGCGGCGGCAGCCAATCAGA
GCGGCGCGCTCCGAAAGTTTCCTTTTATGGCGAGGCGGCGGCGGCGGCGGCCCTATAAAAAGCGAAGCGC
GCGGCGGGCGGGAGTCGCTGCGCGCTGCCTTCGCCCCGTGCCCCGCTCCGCCGCCGCCTCGCGCCGCCCG
CCCCGGCTCTGACTGACCGCGTTACTCCCACAGGTGAGCGGGCGGGACGGCCCTTCTCCTCCGGGCTGTA
ATTAGCTGAGCAAGAGGTAAGGGTTTAAGGGATGGTTGGTTGGTGGGGTATTAATGTTTAATTACCTGGA
GCACCTGCCTGAAATCACTTTTTTTCAGGTTGGACCGGTGCCACCATGTACCCATACGATGTTCCAGATT
ACGCTTCGCCGAAGAAAAAGCGCAAGGTCGAAGCGTCCGACAAGAAGTACAGCATCGGCCTGGACATCGG
CACCAACTCTGTGGGCTGGGCCGTGATCACCGACGAGTACAAGGTGCCCAGCAAGAAATTCAAGGTGCTG
GGCAACACCGACCGGCACAGCATCAAGAAGAACCTGATCGGAGCCCTGCTGTTCGACAGCGGCGAAACAG
CCGAGGCCACCCGGCTGAAGAGAACCGCCAGAAGAAGATACACCAGACGGAAGAACCGGATCTGCTATCT
GCAAGAGATCTTCAGCAACGAGATGGCCAAGGTGGACGACAGCTTCTTCCACAGACTGGAAGAGTCCTTC
CTGGTGGAAGAGGATAAGAAGCACGAGCGGCACCCCATCTTCGGCAACATCGTGGACGAGGTGGCCTACC
ACGAGAAGTACCCCACCATCTACCACCTGAGAAAGAAACTGGTGGACAGCACCGACAAGGCCGACCTGCG
GCTGATCTATCTGGCCCTGGCCCACATGATCAAGTTCCGGGGCCACTTCCTGATCGAGGGCGACCTGAAC
CCCGACAACAGCGACGTGGACAAGCTGTTCATCCAGCTGGTGCAGACCTACAACCAGCTGTTCGAGGAAA
ACCCCATCAACGCCAGCGGCGTGGACGCCAAGGCCATCCTGTCTGCCAGACTGAGCAAGAGCAGACGGCT
GGAAAATCTGATCGCCCAGCTGCCCGGCGAGAAGAAGAATGGCCTGTTCGGAAACCTGATTGCCCTGAGC
CTGGGCCTGACCCCCAACTTCAAGAGCAACTTCGACCTGGCCGAGGATGCCAAACTGCAGCTGAGCAAGG
ACACCTACGACGACGACCTGGACAACCTGCTGGCCCAGATCGGCGACCAGTACGCCGACCTGTTTCTGGC
CGCCAAGAACCTGTCCGACGCCATCCTGCTGAGCGACATCCTGAGAGTGAACACCGAGATCACCAAGGCC
CCCCTGAGCGCCTCTATGATCAAGAGATACGACGAGCACCACCAGGACCTGACCCTGCTGAAAGCTCTCG
TGCGGCAGCAGCTGCCTGAGAAGTACAAAGAGATTTTCTTCGACCAGAGCAAGAACGGCTACGCCGGCTA
CATTGACGGCGGAGCCAGCCAGGAAGAGTTCTACAAGTTCATCAAGCCCATCCTGGAAAAGATGGACGGC
ACCGAGGAACTGCTCGTGAAGCTGAACAGAGAGGACCTGCTGCGGAAGCAGCGGACCTTCGACAACGGCA
GCATCCCCCACCAGATCCACCTGGGAGAGCTGCACGCCATTCTGCGGCGGCAGGAAGATTTTTACCCATT
CCTGAAGGACAACCGGGAAAAGATCGAGAAGATCCTGACCTTCCGCATCCCCTACTACGTGGGCCCTCTG
GCCAGGGGAAACAGCAGATTCGCCTGGATGACCAGAAAGAGCGAGGAAACCATCACCCCCTGGAACTTCG
AGGAAGTGGTGGACAAGGGCGCTTCCGCCCAGAGCTTCATCGAGCGGATGACCAACTTCGATAAGAACCT
GCCCAACGAGAAGGTGCTGCCCAAGCACAGCCTGCTGTACGAGTACTTCACCGTGTATAACGAGCTGACC
AAAGTGAAATACGTGACCGAGGGAATGAGAAAGCCCGCCTTCCTGAGCGGCGAGCAGAAAAAGGCCATCG
TGGACCTGCTGTTCAAGACCAACCGGAAAGTGACCGTGAAGCAGCTGAAAGAGGACTACTTCAAGAAAAT
CGAGTGCTTCGACTCCGTGGAAATCTCCGGCGTGGAAGATCGGTTCAACGCCTCCCTGGGCACATACCAC
GATCTGCTGAAAATTATCAAGGACAAGGACTTCCTGGACAATGAGGAAAACGAGGACATTCTGGAAGATA
TCGTGCTGACCCTGACACTGTTTGAGGACAGAGAGATGATCGAGGAACGGCTGAAAACCTATGCCCACCT
GTTCGACGACAAAGTGATGAAGCAGCTGAAGCGGCGGAGATACACCGGCTGGGGCAGGCTGAGCCGGAAG
CTGATCAACGGCATCCGGGACAAGCAGTCCGGCAAGACAATCCTGGATTTCCTGAAGTCCGACGGCTTCG
CCAACAGAAACTTCATGCAGCTGATCCACGACGACAGCCTGACCTTTAAAGAGGACATCCAGAAAGCCCA
GGTGTCCGGCCAGGGCGATAGCCTGCACGAGCACATTGCCAATCTGGCCGGCAGCCCCGCCATTAAGAAG
GGCATCCTGCAGACAGTGAAGGTGGTGGACGAGCTCGTGAAAGTGATGGGCCGGCACAAGCCCGAGAACA
TCGTGATCGAAATGGCCAGAGAGAACCAGACCACCCAGAAGGGACAGAAGAACAGCCGCGAGAGAATGAA
GCGGATCGAAGAGGGCATCAAAGAGCTGGGCAGCCAGATCCTGAAAGAACACCCCGTGGAAAACACCCAG
CTGCAGAACGAGAAGCTGTACCTGTACTACCTGCAGAATGGGCGGGATATGTACGTGGACCAGGAACTGG
ACATCAACCGGCTGTCCGACTACGATGTGGACCATATCGTGCCTCAGAGCTTTCTGAAGGACGACTCCAT
CGACAACAAGGTGCTGACCAGAAGCGACAAGAACCGGGGCAAGAGCGACAACGTGCCCTCCGAAGAGGTC
GTGAAGAAGATGAAGAACTACTGGCGGCAGCTGCTGAACGCCAAGCTGATTACCCAGAGAAAGTTCGACA
ATCTGACCAAGGCCGAGAGAGGCGGCCTGAGCGAACTGGATAAGGCCGGCTTCATCAAGAGACAGCTGGT
GGAAACCCGGCAGATCACAAAGCACGTGGCACAGATCCTGGACTCCCGGATGAACACTAAGTACGACGAG
AATGACAAGCTGATCCGGGAAGTGAAAGTGATCACCCTGAAGTCCAAGCTGGTGTCCGATTTCCGGAAGG
ATTTCCAGTTTTACAAAGTGCGCGAGATCAACAACTACCACCACGCCCACGACGCCTACCTGAACGCCGT
CGTGGGAACCGCCCTGATCAAAAAGTACCCTAAGCTGGAAAGCGAGTTCGTGTACGGCGACTACAAGGTG
TACGACGTGCGGAAGATGATCGCCAAGAGCGAGCAGGAAATCGGCAAGGCTACCGCCAAGTACTTCTTCT
ACAGCAACATCATGAACTTTTTCAAGACCGAGATTACCCTGGCCAACGGCGAGATCCGGAAGCGGCCTCT
GATCGAGACAAACGGCGAAACCGGGGAGATCGTGTGGGATAAGGGCCGGGATTTTGCCACCGTGCGGAAA
GTGCTGAGCATGCCCCAAGTGAATATCGTGAAAAAGACCGAGGTGCAGACAGGCGGCTTCAGCAAAGAGT
CTATCCTGCCCAAGAGGAACAGCGATAAGCTGATCGCCAGAAAGAAGGACTGGGACCCTAAGAAGTACGG
CGGCTTCGACAGCCCCACCGTGGCCTATTCTGTGCTGGTGGTGGCCAAAGTGGAAAAGGGCAAGTCCAAG
AAACTGAAGAGTGTGAAAGAGCTGCTGGGGATCACCATCATGGAAAGAAGCAGCTTCGAGAAGAATCCCA
TCGACTTTCTGGAAGCCAAGGGCTACAAAGAAGTGAAAAAGGACCTGATCATCAAGCTGCCTAAGTACTC
CCTGTTCGAGCTGGAAAACGGCCGGAAGAGAATGCTGGCCTCTGCCGGCGAACTGCAGAAGGGAAACGAA
CTGGCCCTGCCCTCCAAATATGTGAACTTCCTGTACCTGGCCAGCCACTATGAGAAGCTGAAGGGCTCCC
CCGAGGATAATGAGCAGAAACAGCTGTTTGTGGAACAGCACAAGCACTACCTGGACGAGATCATCGAGCA
GATCAGCGAGTTCTCCAAGAGAGTGATCCTGGCCGACGCTAATCTGGACAAAGTGCTGTCCGCCTACAAC
AAGCACCGGGATAAGCCCATCAGAGAGCAGGCCGAGAATATCATCCACCTGTTTACCCTGACCAATCTGG
GAGCCCCTGCCGCCTTCAAGTACTTTGACACCACCATCGACCGGAAGAGGTACACCAGCACCAAAGAGGT
GCTGGACGCCACCCTGATCCACCAGAGCATCACCGGCCTGTACGAGACACGGATCGACCTGTCTCAGCTG
GGAGGCGACAGCCCCAAGAAGAAGAGAAAGGTGGAGGCCAGCTAAGAATTCTAACTAGAGCTCGCTGATC
AGCCTCGACTGTGCCTTCTAGTTGCCAGCCATCTGTTGTTTGCCCCTCCCCCGTGCCTTCCTTGACCCTG
GAAGGTGCCACTCCCACTGTCCTTTCCTAATAAAATGAGGAAATTGCATCGCATTGTCTGAGTAGGTGTC
ATTCTATTCTGGGGGGTGGGGTGGGGCAGGACAGCAAGGGGGAGGATTGGGAAGAGAATAGCAGGCATGC
TGGGGAGCGGCCGCAGGAACCCCTAGTGATGGAGTTGGCCACTCCCTCTCTGCGCGCTCGCTCGCTCACT
GAGGCCGGGCGACCAAAGGTCGCCCGACGCCCGGGCTTTGCCCGGGCGGCCTCAGTGAGCGAGCGAGCGC
GCAGCTGCCTGCAGGGGCGCCTGATGCGGTATTTTCTCCTTACGCATCTGTGCGGTATTTCACACCGCAT
A
[95 nt withheld, positions 6792-6886]
T
[46 nt withheld, positions 6888-6933]
C
[141 nt withheld, positions 6935-7075]
CCTTTGACGTTGGAGTCCACGTTCTTT
[37 nt withheld, positions 7103-7139]
ACTCTATCTCGGGCTATTCTTTTGATTTATAAGGGATTTTGCCGATTTCGGTCTATTGGTTAAAAAATGA
GCTGATTTAACAAAAATTTAACGCGAATTTTAACAAAATATTAACGTTTACAATTTTATGGTGCACTCTC
AGTACAATCTGCTCTGATGCCGCATAGTTAAGCCAGCCCCGACACCCGCCAACACCCGCTGACGCGCCCT
GACGGGCTTGTCTGCTCCCGGCATCCGCTTACAGACAAGCTGTGACCGTCTCCGGGAGCTGCATGTGTCA
GAGGTTTTCACCGTCATCACCGAAACGCGCGAGACGAAAGGGCCTCGTGATACGCCTATTTTTATAGGTT
AATGTCATGATAATAATGGTTTCTTAGACGTCAGGTGGCACTTTTCGGGGAAATGTGCGCGGAACCCCTA
TTTGTTTATTTTTCTAAATACATTCAAATATGTATCCGCTCATGAGACAATAACCCTGATAAATGCTTCA
ATAATATTGAAAAAGGAAGAGTATGAGTATTCAACATTTCCGTGTCGCCCTTATTCCCTTTTTTGCGGCA
TTTTGCCTTCCTGTTTTTGCTCACCCAGAAACGCTGGTGAAAGTAAAAGATGCTGAAGATCAGTTGGGTG
CACGAGTGGGTTACATCGAACTGGATCTCAACAGCGGTAAGATCCTTGAGAGTTTTCGCCCCGAAGAACG
TTTTCCAATGATGAGCACTTTTAAAGTTCTGCTATGTGGCGCGGTATTATCCCGTATTGACGCCGGGCAA
GAGCAACTCGGTCGCCGCATACACTATTCTCAGAATGACTTGGTTGAGTACTCACCAGTCACAGAAAAGC
ATCTTACGGATGGCATGACAGTAAGAGAATTATGCAGTGCTGCCATAACCATGAGTGATAACACTGCGGC
CAACTTACTTCTGACAACGATCGGAGGACCGAAGGAGCTAACCGCTTTTTTGCACAACATGGGGGATCAT
GTAACTCGCCTTGATCGTTGGGAACCGGAGCTGAATGAAGCCATACCAAACGACGAGCGTGACACCACGA
TGCCTGTAGCAATGGCAACAACGTTGCGCAAACTATTAACTGGCGAACTACTTACTCTAGCTTCCCGGCA
ACAATTAATAGACTGGATGGAGGCGGATAAAGTTGCAGGACCACTTCTGCGCTCGGCCCTTCCGGCTGGC
TGGTTTATTGCTGATAAATCTGGAGCCGGTGAGCGTGGAAGCCGCGGTATCATTGCAGCACTGGGGCCAG
ATGGTAAGCCCTCCCGTATCGTAGTTATCTACACGACGGGGAGTCAGGCAACTATGGATGAACGAAATAG
ACAGATCGCTGAGATAGGTGCCTCACTGATTAAGCATTGGTAACTGTCAGACCAAGTTTACTCATATATA
CTTTAGATTGATTTAAAACTTCATTTTTAATTTAAAAGGATCTAGGTGAAGATCCTTTTTGATAATCTCA
TGACCAAAATCCCTTAACGTGAGTTTTCGTTCCACTGAGCGTCAGACCCCGTAGAAAAGATCAAAGGATC
TTCTTGAGATCCTTTTTTTCTGCGCGTAATCTGCTGCTTGCAAACAAAAAAACCACCGCTACCAGCGGTG
GTTTGTTTGCCGGATCAAGAGCTACCAACTCTTTTTCCGAAGGTAACTGGCTTCAGCAGAGCGCAGATAC
CAAATACTGTTCTTCTAGTGTAGCCGTAGTTAGGCCACCACTTCAAGAACTCTGTAGCACCGCCTACATA
CCTCGCTCTGCTAATCCTGTTACCAGTGGCTGCTGCCAGTGGCGATAAGTCGTGTCTTACCGGGTTGGAC
TCAAGACGATAGTTACCGGATAAGGCGCAGCGGTCGGGCTGAACGGGGGGTTCGTGCACACAGCCCAGCT
TGGAGCGAACGACCTACACCGAACTGAGATACCTACAGCGTGAGCTATGAGAAAGCGCCACGCTTCCCGA
AGGGAGAAAGGCGGACAGGTATCCGGTAAGCGGCAGGGTCGGAACAGGAGAGCGCACGAGGGAGCTTCCA
GGGGGAAACGCCTGGTATCTTTATAGTCCTGTCGGGTTTCGCCACCTCTGACTTGAGCGTCGATTTTTGT
GATGCTCGTCAGGGGGGCGGAGCCTATGGAAA
Features (pLannotate 1.2.2; 19 found; start..end, strand, type, name):
     62..302     +  promoter       U6 promoter: RNA polymerase III promoter for human U6 snRNA
    332..407     +  misc_RNA       gRNA scaffold: guide RNA scaffold for the Streptococcus pyogenes CRISPR/Cas9 system
    414..457     +  misc_RNA       gRNA scaffold (fragment): guide RNA scaffold for the Streptococcus pyogenes CRISPR/Cas9 system
    551..1268    +  CDS            EGFP (fragment): the original enhanced GFP (Yang et al., 1996) mammalian codon-optimized
   1336..1621    +  enhancer       CMV enhancer: human cytomegalovirus immediate early enhancer; contains an 18-bp deletion relative to the standard CMV enhancer
   1623..1900    +  promoter       chicken β-actin promoter: No description available
   1901..2128    +  intron         hybrid intron: hybrid between chicken β-actin (CBA) and minute virus of mice (MMV) introns (Gray et al., 2011)
   2149..2176    +  CDS            3xHA (fragment): three tandem HA epitope tags
   2209..3810    +  CDS            Cas9(N): N-terminal portion of Streptococcus pyogenes Cas9 (Zetsche et al., 2015)
   3811..6309    +  CDS            Cas9(C): C-terminal portion of Streptococcus pyogenes Cas9 (Zetsche et al., 2015)
   6379..6490    +  polyA_signal   bGH poly(A) signal: bovine growth hormone polyadenylation signal
   6595..6735    +  repeat_region  AAV2 ITR: inverted terminal repeat of adeno-associated virus serotype 2 inverted
   6740..6791    -  misc_feature   bom (fragment): basis of mobility region from pBR322
   6810..7265    +  rep_origin     f1 ori (sequence partly withheld): f1 bacteriophage origin of replication; arrow indicates direction of (+) strand synthesis
   7266..7315    -  misc_feature   bom (fragment): basis of mobility region from pBR322
   7417..7452    -  CDS            rop (fragment): Rop protein, which maintains plasmids at low copy number; rop
   7547..7651    +  promoter       AmpR promoter: bla
   7652..8512    +  CDS            AmpR: β-lactamase; bla; confers resistance to ampicillin, carbenicillin, and related antibiotics
   8683..9271    +  rep_origin     ori: high-copy-number ColE1/pMB1/pBR322/pUC origin of replication
