[The description below was written by a language model from this plasmid's Addgene catalogue record and pLannotate feature annotations shown in this document.]
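Description:
pORANGE GFP-Arpc5 KI is a single-plasmid CRISPR/Cas9 knock-in construct built on the pORANGE mammalian expression backbone and designed to tag the endogenous Arp2/3 complex subunit 5 (Arpc5) with GFP. According to the record, the tag is inserted at the C-terminal end of the protein, at the position of the stop codon, although the plasmid name places GFP first. The plasmid is maintained in bacteria at high copy through a ColE1/pUC-type origin and selected with ampicillin via the β-lactamase gene. An f1 phage origin is also present. The two sequence records (depositor and sequencing result) are both 9,271 nt and give essentially identical annotations. The catalogue lists this same figure as the backbone size without insert, so it evidently describes the whole construct.

Three functional modules are carried together. A human U6 RNA polymerase III promoter drives a guide RNA built on the Streptococcus pyogenes scaffold; the short gap between promoter and scaffold presumably holds the Arpc5-targeting spacer, which is not itself annotated. Downstream lies a promoterless EGFP coding segment that serves as the donor, so fluorescence should depend on integration into the target locus and expression from the endogenous gene. The sequences flanking the donor are not annotated, so the record does not show how it is released or integrated. The third module is a CMV enhancer/chicken β-actin promoter with a hybrid intron driving S. pyogenes Cas9. Cas9 is annotated as adjoining N- and C-terminal portions that together span the full coding region, preceded by an HA tag fragment and terminated by a bGH polyadenylation signal. Only one AAV2 ITR is annotated, so the plasmid is not evidently packageable as AAV. The associated toolbox is intended for epitope tagging of endogenous proteins in neurons, allowing Arpc5 to be visualised at native expression levels.
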