Addgene plasmid #131503: pORANGE GFP-Arpc5 KI
Purpose: Endogenous tagging of Arp2/3 complex subunit 5: C-terminal (amino acid position: STOP codon)
Depositing lab: Harold MacGillavry. Depositing organization: Utrecht University. Publication: ORANGE: A CRISPR/Cas9-based genome editing toolbox for epitope tagging of endogenous proteins in neurons. Willems J, de Jong APH, Scheefhals N, Mertens E, Catsburg LAE, Poorthuis RB, de Winter F, Verhaagen J, Meye FJ, MacGillavry HD. PLoS Biol. 2020 Apr 10;18(4):e3000665. doi: 10.1371/journal.pbio.3000665. PubMed 32275651.
Backbone
  Vector backbone: pORANGE
  Backbone size w/o insert (bp): 9271
  Vector type: Mammalian Expression
Growth in bacteria
  Bacterial resistance: Ampicillin, 100 μg/mL
  Growth temperature: 37°C
  Growth strain: DH5alpha
  Copy number: High Copy
Gene/Insert
  Cloning method: Restriction Enzyme; 5′ cloning site Unknown (unknown if destroyed); 3′ cloning site Unknown (unknown if destroyed)
  Sequencing primers: 5′ aaggctgttagagagataattggaa; 3′ cgggccatttaccgtaagtt
Terms and licenses: Academic/Nonprofit Terms; Industry Terms: Not Available to Industry
How to cite: pORANGE GFP-Arpc5 KI was a gift from Harold MacGillavry (Addgene plasmid # 131503 ; http://n2t.net/addgene:131503 ; RRID:Addgene_131503)
